Addgene plasmid #124275: pMSP1D12W/2Y
Purpose: Study of protein insertion into nanodisks by means of changes in tryptophan fluorescence
Depositing lab: Alexey S. Ladokhin. Depositing organization: University of Kansas Medical Center.
Backbone
  Vector backbone: pET28b
  Backbone size w/o insert (bp): 6000
  Total vector size (bp): 6600
  Vector type: Bacterial Expression
Growth in bacteria
  Bacterial resistance: Kanamycin, 50 μg/mL
  Growth temperature: 37°C
  Growth strain: DH5alpha
  Copy number: High Copy
Gene/Insert
  Gene/Insert name: Membrane scaffold protein
  Species: Synthetic
  Insert size (bp): 600
  Mutation: Two tryptophans changed to two tyrosines
  Promoter: T7
  Tag / fusion protein: 7xHis-tag (N terminal on insert)
  Cloning method: Unknown
  Sequencing primers: 5′ T7
Resource information
  A portion of this plasmid was derived from a plasmid made by: We got the original pMSP1D1 from Addgene and introduced two mutations 2W/2Y.
Terms and licenses: Academic/Nonprofit Terms; Industry Terms: Not Available to Industry
How to cite: pMSP1D12W/2Y was a gift from Alexey S. Ladokhin (Addgene plasmid # 124275 ; http://n2t.net/addgene:124275 ; RRID:Addgene_124275)
