[The description below was written by a language model from this plasmid's Addgene catalogue record and pLannotate feature annotations shown in this document.]
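Description:
pMSP1D12W/2Y is a bacterial expression plasmid built on the pET28b backbone that encodes a variant of the membrane scaffold protein MSP1D1, the engineered apolipoprotein A-I derivative used to wrap lipid bilayers into nanodiscs. The record states that it was made from the original pMSP1D1 plasmid by changing two tryptophans to tyrosines. The annotated sequence shows the roughly 600 bp scaffold coding region, detected as an APOA1-like fragment, under a T7 promoter with an adjacent lac operator and the phage T7 gene 10 ribosome binding site, followed by a T7 terminator. The catalogue lists an N-terminal 7xHis tag. A short His/TEV-type tag fragment is annotated upstream of the scaffold sequence, which is consistent with that tag. The residual His and other tag fragments annotated downstream appear to be vector-derived sequence, and the record does not indicate whether they are translated.

The backbone carries lacI with its own promoter, so expression is repressed until induced with IPTG in a host that supplies T7 RNA polymerase. Propagation relies on a ColE1/pBR322-type origin with the rop and bom elements. The catalogue nevertheless lists the plasmid as high copy, although rop normally lowers copy number. An f1 origin is also present, and selection is by kanamycin resistance. The sequenced record is 5,881 nt, somewhat shorter than the approximate 6,600 bp catalogue size.

The stated purpose is to study protein insertion into nanodiscs by following changes in tryptophan fluorescence. Replacing the scaffold tryptophans presumably reduces the scaffold's own contribution to that signal, so the signal mainly reports on the inserting protein.
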