Features (pLannotate 1.2.2; 20 found; start..end, strand, type, name):
     26..73      -  terminator     T7 terminator: transcription terminator for bacteriophage T7 RNA polymerase
     81..130     -  CDS            SET1 (fragment): solubility-enhancement tag derived from T7 phage gene 10B
    140..157     -  CDS            9xHis (fragment): 9xHis affinity tag
    180..746     -  CDS            APOA1 (fragment): APOA1_GORGO - Experimental evidence at protein level: Swiss-Prot protein existence level 1. Participates in the reverse transport of cholesterol from tissues to the liver for excretion by promoting cholesterol efflux from tissues and by acting as a cofactor for the lecithin cholesterol acyltransferase (LCAT). As part of the SPAP complex, activates spermatozoa motility (By similarity). From Gorilla gorilla gorilla (Western lowland gorilla).
    792..809     -  CDS            capTEV™ (fragment): composite tag for in vivo biotinylation, TEV protease cleavage, and 6xHis tagging
    822..844     -  RBS            RBS: efficient ribosome binding site from bacteriophage T7 gene 10 (Olins and Rangwala, 1989)
    859..883     -  protein_bind   lac operator: The lac repressor binds to the lac operator to inhibit transcription in E. coli. This inhibition can be relieved by adding lactose or isopropyl-β-D-thiogalactopyranoside (IPTG). lac repressor encoded by lacI
    884..902     -  promoter       T7 promoter: promoter for bacteriophage T7 RNA polymerase
    924..1203    +  CDS            TcR (fragment): tetracycline efflux protein; tet; confers resistance to tetracycline
   1211..1288    +  promoter       lacI promoter: lacI
   1289..2371    +  CDS            lacI: lac repressor; lacI; The lac repressor binds to the lac operator to inhibit transcription in E. coli. This inhibition can be relieved by adding lactose or isopropyl-β-D-thiogalactopyranoside (IPTG).
   2384..2405    +  protein_bind   CAP binding site: CAP binding activates transcription in the presence of cAMP. E. coli catabolite activator protein
   2420..2711    +  CDS            TcR (fragment): tetracycline efflux protein; tet; confers resistance to tetracycline
   2783..3163    -  CDS            YPB1_ECOLX: Protein predicted: Swiss-Prot protein existence level 4. From Escherichia coli.
   3180..3371    +  CDS            rop: Rop protein, which maintains plasmids at low copy number; rop
   3473..3612    +  misc_feature   bom: basis of mobility region from pBR322
   3798..4386    -  rep_origin     ori: high-copy-number ColE1/pMB1/pBR322/pUC origin of replication
   4508..5323    +  CDS            KanR: aminoglycoside phosphotransferase; aph(3')-Ia; confers resistance to kanamycin in bacteria or G418 (Geneticin®) in eukaryotes
   5332..5389    -  promoter       AmpR promoter (fragment): bla
   5442..5870    -  rep_origin     f1 ori (sequence partly withheld): f1 bacteriophage origin of replication; arrow indicates direction of (+) strand synthesis
>Addgene plasmid #124275 | pMSP1D12W/2Y | addgene full sequence | sequence record 242402 | Addgene NGS Result
ATCCGGATATAGTTCCTCCTTTCAGCAAAAAACCCCTCAAGACCCGTTTAGAGGCCCCAAGGGGTTATGC
TAGTTATTGCTCAGCGGTGGCAGCAGCCAACTCAGCTTCCTTTCGGGCTTTGTTAGCAGCCGGATCTCAG
TGGTGGTGGTGGTGGTGCTCGAGTGCGGCCGCAAGCTTACTGGGTATTCAGCTTTTTAGTATATTCTTCC
AGAGCTGACAGAAAACTGACTTTAAAGCTCTCAAGAACAGGCAATAAGCCCTGGCGTAGATCTTCCAGCG
CCGGTTTCGCTTTTTCGCTCAAGGTGCTCAGGTGTTCTGTCGCTTTCGCGTGGTACTCAGCCAAGCGGGC
ACCCCCGTTTTCTTTCAGCGCCTCGAGACGTGCGGCCAAACGCTGGCGAAGTTCATCCGAATACGGCGCC
AAATGAGTCCGGAGTGCATCAACATGTGCACGGGCGCGATCGCGCATTTCTTCGCCTAATGGGCTGAGCT
TCTCTTGGAGCTCATGGAGTTTTTGGCGTGCCCCCTCTTGCAGTTCCGCACGCAGCGGTTCCACCTTTTG
ACGATATAATTCCATCTCTTCCTGGTATTTTTTCTGAAAGTCATCGAGATATGGCTGAACCTTGGCCTTC
ACCTCTTCTAAATCTTTGGACATTTCCTGACGCAGTCCCTCGGTTTCTTTTTCCAGGTTGTCGTAGAATT
CCTGCGTCACGGGGCCCAGTTGTTCGCGAAGTTTACTGAAGGTAGAACCCTGAAAATACAAATTCTCAGT
AGTAGGAATATCATAATCGTGATGATGATGATGATGATGACCCATGGTATATCTCCTTCTTAAAGTTAAA
CAAAATTATTTCTAGAGGGGAATTGTTATCCGCTCACAATTCCCCTATAGTGAGTCGTATTAATTTCGCG
GGATCGAGATCTCGATCCTCTACGCCGGACGCATCGTGGCCGGCATCACCGGCGCCACAGGTGCGGTTGC
TGGCGCCTATATCGCCGACATCACCGATGGGGAAGATCGGGCTCGCCACTTCGGGCTCATGAGCGCTTGT
TTCGGCGTGGGTATGGTGGCAGGCCCCGTGGCCGGGGGACTGTTGGGCGCCATCTCCTTGCATGCACCAT
TCCTTGCGGCGGCGGTGCTCAACGGCCTCAACCTACTACTGGGCTGCTTCCTAATGCAGGAGTCGCATAA
GGGAGAGCGTCGAGATCCCGGACACCATCGAATGGCGCAAAACCTTTCGCGGTATGGCATGATAGCGCCC
GGAAGAGAGTCAATTCAGGGTGGTGAATGTGAAACCAGTAACGTTATACGATGTCGCAGAGTATGCCGGT
GTCTCTTATCAGACCGTTTCCCGCGTGGTGAACCAGGCCAGCCACGTTTCTGCGAAAACGCGGGAAAAAG
TGGAAGCGGCGATGGCGGAGCTGAATTACATTCCCAACCGCGTGGCACAACAACTGGCGGGCAAACAGTC
GTTGCTGATTGGCGTTGCCACCTCCAGTCTGGCCCTGCACGCGCCGTCGCAAATTGTCGCGGCGATTAAA
TCTCGCGCCGATCAACTGGGTGCCAGCGTGGTGGTGTCGATGGTAGAACGAAGCGGCGTCGAAGCCTGTA
AAGCGGCGGTGCACAATCTTCTCGCGCAACGCGTCAGTGGGCTGATCATTAACTATCCGCTGGATGACCA
GGATGCCATTGCTGTGGAAGCTGCCTGCACTAATGTTCCGGCGTTATTTCTTGATGTCTCTGACCAGACA
CCCATCAACAGTATTATTTTCTCCCATGAAGACGGTACGCGACTGGGCGTGGAGCATCTGGTCGCATTGG
GTCACCAGCAAATCGCGCTGTTAGCGGGCCCATTAAGTTCTGTCTCGGCGCGTCTGCGTCTGGCTGGCTG
GCATAAATATCTCACTCGCAATCAAATTCAGCCGATAGCGGAACGGGAAGGCGACTGGAGTGCCATGTCC
GGTTTTCAACAAACCATGCAAATGCTGAATGAGGGCATCGTTCCCACTGCGATGCTGGTTGCCAACGATC
AGATGGCGCTGGGCGCAATGCGCGCCATTACCGAGTCCGGGCTGCGCGTTGGTGCGGATATCTCGGTAGT
GGGATACGACGATACCGAAGACAGCTCATGTTATATCCCGCCGTTAACCACCATCAAACAGGATTTTCGC
CTGCTGGGGCAAACCAGCGTGGACCGCTTGCTGCAACTCTCTCAGGGCCAGGCGGTGAAGGGCAATCAGC
TGTTGCCCGTCTCACTGGTGAAAAGAAAAACCACCCTGGCGCCCAATACGCAAACCGCCTCTCCCCGCGC
GTTGGCCGATTCATTAATGCAGCTGGCACGACAGGTTTCCCGACTGGAAAGCGGGCAGTGAGCGCAACGC
AATTAATGTAAGTTAGCTCACTCATTAGGCACCGGGATCTCGACCGATGCCCTTGAGAGCCTTCAACCCA
GTCAGCTCCTTCCGGTGGGCGCGGGGCATGACTATCGTCGCCGCACTTATGACTGTCTTCTTTATCATGC
AACTCGTAGGACAGGTGCCGGCAGCGCTCTGGGTCATTTTCGGCGAGGACCGCTTTCGCTGGAGCGCGAC
GATGATCGGCCTGTCGCTTGCGGTATTCGGAATCTTGCACGCCCTCGCTCAAGCCTTCGTCACTGGTCCC
GCCACCAAACGTTTCGGCGAGAAGCAGGCCATTATCGCCGGCATGGCGGCCCCACGGGTGCGCATGATCG
TGCTCCTGTCGTTGAGGACCCGGCTAGGCTGGCGGGGTTGCCTTACTGGTTAGCAGAATGAATCACCGAT
ACGCGAGCGAACGTGAAGCGACTGCTGCTGCAAAACGTCTGCGACCTGAGCAACAACATGAATGGTCTTC
GGTTTCCGTGTTTCGTAAAGTCTGGAAACGCGGAAGTCAGCGCCCTGCACCATTATGTTCCGGATCTGCA
TCGCAGGATGCTGCTGGCTACCCTGTGGAACACCTACATCTGTATTAACGAAGCGCTGGCATTGACCCTG
AGTGATTTTTCTCTGGTCCCGCCGCATCCATACCGCCAGTTGTTTACCCTCACAACGTTCCAGTAACCGG
GCATGTTCATCATCAGTAACCCGTATCGTGAGCATCCTCTCTCGTTTCATCGGTATCATTACCCCCATGA
ACAGAAATCCCCCTTACACGGAGGCATCAGTGACCAAACAGGAAAAAACCGCCCTTAACATGGCCCGCTT
TATCAGAAGCCAGACATTAACGCTTCTGGAGAAACTCAACGAGCTGGACGCGGATGAACAGGCAGACATC
TGTGAATCGCTTCACGACCACGCTGATGAGCTTTACCGCAGCTGCCTCGCGCGTTTCGGTGATGACGGTG
AAAACCTCTGACACATGCAGCTCCCGGAGACGGTCACAGCTTGTCTGTAAGCGGATGCCGGGAGCAGACA
AGCCCGTCAGGGCGCGTCAGCGGGTGTTGGCGGGTGTCGGGGCGCAGCCATGACCCAGTCACGTAGCGAT
AGCGGAGTGTATACTGGCTTAACTATGCGGCATCAGAGCAGATTGTACTGAGAGTGCACCATTGCGGTGT
GAAATACCGCACAGATGCGTAAGGAGAAAATACCGCATCAGGCGCTCTTCCGCTTCCTCGCTCACTGACT
CGCTGCGCTCGGTCGTTCGGCTGCGGCGAGCGGTATCAGCTCACTCAAAGGCGGTAATACGGTTATCCAC
AGAATCAGGGGATAACGCAGGAAAGAACATGTGAGCAAAAGGCCAGCAAAAGGCCAGGAACCGTAAAAAG
GCCGCGTTGCTGGCGTTTTTCCATAGGCTCCGCCCCCCTGACGAGCATCACAAAAATCGACGCTCAAGTC
AGAGGTGGCGAAACCCGACAGGACTATAAAGATACCAGGCGTTTCCCCCTGGAAGCTCCCTCGTGCGCTC
TCCTGTTCCGACCCTGCCGCTTACCGGATACCTGTCCGCCTTTCTCCCTTCGGGAAGCGTGGCGCTTTCT
CATAGCTCACGCTGTAGGTATCTCAGTTCGGTGTAGGTCGTTCGCTCCAAGCTGGGCTGTGTGCACGAAC
CCCCCGTTCAGCCCGACCGCTGCGCCTTATCCGGTAACTATCGTCTTGAGTCCAACCCGGTAAGACACGA
CTTATCGCCACTGGCAGCAGCCACTGGTAACAGGATTAGCAGAGCGAGGTATGTAGGCGGTGCTACAGAG
TTCTTGAAGTGGTGGCCTAACTACGGCTACACTAGAAGGACAGTATTTGGTATCTGCGCTCTGCTGAAGC
CAGTTACCTTCGGAAAAAGAGTTGGTAGCTCTTGATCCGGCAAACAAACCACCGCTGGTAGCGGTGGTTT
TTTTGTTTGCAAGCAGCAGATTACGCGCAGAAAAAAAGGATTTCAAGAAGATCCTTTGATCTTTTCTACG
GGGTCTGACGCTCAGTGGAACGAAAACTCACGTTAAGGGATTTTGGTCATGAACAATAAAACTGTCTGCT
TACATAAACAGTAATACAAGGGGTGTTATGAGCCATATTCAACGGGAAACGTCTTGCTCTAGGCCGCGAT
TAAATTCCAACATGGATGCTGATTTATATGGGTATAAATGGGCTCGCGATAATGTCGGGCAATCAGGTGC
GACAATCTATCGATTGTATGGGAAGCCCGATGCGCCAGAGTTGTTTCTGAAACATGGCAAAGGTAGCGTT
GCCAATGATGTTACAGATGAGATGGTCAGACTAAACTGGCTGACGGAATTTATGCCTCTTCCGACCATCA
AGCATTTTATCCGTACTCCTGATGATGCATGGTTACTCACCACTGCGATCCCCGGGAAAACAGCATTCCA
GGTATTAGAAGAATATCCTGATTCAGGTGAAAATATTGTTGATGCGCTGGCAGTGTTCCTGCGCCGGTTG
CATTCGATTCCTGTTTGTAATTGTCCTTTTAACAGCGATCGCGTATTTCGTCTCGCTCAGGCGCAATCAC
GAATGAATAACGGTTTGGTTGATGCGAGTGATTTTGATGACGAGCGTAATGGCTGGCCTGTTGAACAAGT
CTGGAAAGAAATGCATAAACTTTTGCCATTCTCACCGGATTCAGTCGTCACTCATGGTGATTTCTCACTT
GATAACCTTATTTTTGACGAGGGGAAATTAATAGGTTGTATTGATGTTGGACGAGTCGGAATCGCAGACC
GATACCAGGATCTTGCCATCCTATGGAACTGCCTCGGTGAGTTTTCTCCTTCATTACAGAAACGGCTTTT
TCAAAAATATGGTATTGATAATCCTGATATGAATAAATTGCAGTTTCATTTGATGCTCGATGAGTTTTTC
TAAGAATTAATTCATGAGCGGATACATATTTGAATGTATTTAGAAAAATAAACAAATAGGGGTTCCGCGC
ACATTTCCCCGAAAAGTGCCACCTAAATTGTAAGCGTTAATATTTTGTTAAAATTCGCGTTAAATTTTTG
TTAAATCAGCTCATTTTTTAACCAATAGGCCGAAATCGGCAAAATCCCTTATAAATCAAAAGAATAGACC
GAGATAGGGT
[37 nt withheld, positions 5541-5577]
AAAGAACGTGGACTCCAACGTCAAAGG
[49 nt withheld, positions 5605-5653]
T
[91 nt withheld, positions 5655-5745]
G
[124 nt withheld, positions 5747-5870]
CCCATTCGCCA
