>Addgene plasmid #124275 | pMSP1D12W/2Y | depositor partial sequence | sequence record 237071 | Insert sequence with T7 primer
NNNNNNNNNNNNNNNNNNNNNNNNNNCTAGAATANTTTTGTTTAACTTTAAGAAGGAGATATACCATGGG
TCATCATCATCNNCATNATCACGATTATGATATTCCTACTACTGAGAATTTGTATTTTCAGGGTTCTACC
TTCAGTAAACTTCGCGAACAACTGGGCCCCGTGACGCAGGAATTCTACGACAACCTGGAAAAAGAAACCG
AGGGACTGCGTCAGGAAATGTCCAAAGATTTAGAAGAGGTGAAGGCCAAGGTTCAGCCATATCTCGATGA
CTTTCAGAAAAAATACCAGGAAGAGATGGAATTATATCGTCAAAAGGTGGAACCGCTGCGTGCGGAACTG
CAAGAGGGGGCACGCCAAAAACTCCATGAGCTCCAAGAGAAGCTCAGCCCATTAGGCGAAGAAATGCGCG
ATCGCGCCCGTGCACATGTTGATGCACTCCGGACTCATTTGGCGCCGTATTCGGATGAACTTCGCCAGCG
TTTGGCCGCACGTCTCGAGGCGCTGAAAGAAAACGGGGGTGCCCGCTTGGCTGAGTACCACGCGAAAGCG
ACAGAACACCTGAGCACCTTGAGCGAAAAAGCGAAACCGGCGCTGGAAGATCTACGCCAGGGCTTATTGC
CTGTTCTTGAGAGCTTTAAAGTCAGTTTTCTGTCAGCTCTGGAAGAATATACTAAAAAGCTGAATACCCA
GTAAGCTTGCGGCCGCACTCGAGCACCACCACCACCACCACTGAGATCCGGCTGCTAACAAAGCCCGAAA
GGAAGCTGAGTTGGCTGCTGCCACCGCTGAGCAATAACTAGCATAACCCCTTGGGGCCTCTAAACGGGTC
TTGAGGGGNTTTTTGCTGAAAGGAGGAACTATATCCGGATTGGCGAATGGGACGCGCCCTGTANCGGCGC
ATTTAAGCGCGGCGGGNGTGGTGGNTACGCGCANCGTGACCGCTACACTTGNCAGCGGCCCTANCGCCCG
CTCCTTTNGCTTTCTTCCCNTTCCTTTCTNCGCCANNNTNCNNCCNGNTTTCCCCGTCCAAGCTNNNAAA
T
